Addgene plasmid #16148: pOX + JShal XR
Depositing lab: Larry Salkoff. Depositing organization: Washington University in Saint Louis. Publication: A novel subunit for shal K+ channels radically alters activation and inactivation. Jegla T, Salkoff L. J Neurosci. 1997 Jan 1. 17(1):32-44. PubMed 8987734.
Backbone
  Vector backbone: pOX
  Backbone size w/o insert (bp): 3200
  Vector type: Xenopus Oocyte expression
Growth in bacteria
  Bacterial resistance: Ampicillin, 100 μg/mL
  Growth temperature: 37°C
  Growth strain: DH5alpha
  Copy number: Unknown
Gene/Insert
  Gene/Insert name: Polyorchis penicillatus potassium channel gamma subunit (alt name: jShal-gamma-1)
  Species: jelly fish
  Insert size (bp): 1230
  Mutation: N/A
  GenBank ID: U78641
  Entrez Gene: LOC721209; Ggamma1 (a.k.a. Dmel_CG8261, CG8261, D-G[[gamma]]1, Dmel\CG8261, GNG13, G[[gamma1]], G[[gamma]], Gbetagamma, Gg1, Ggamma, Ggamma!, Ggamma-1, bro4, dg1alpha, ggamma1, l(2)k08017)
  Cloning method: Restriction Enzyme; 5′ cloning site BamH1 (not destroyed); 3′ cloning site Xba1 (not destroyed)
  Sequencing primers: 5′ T3; 3′ T7
Terms and licenses: Academic/Nonprofit Terms; Industry Terms: Not Available to Industry
How to cite: pOX + JShal XR was a gift from Larry Salkoff (Addgene plasmid # 16148 ; http://n2t.net/addgene:16148 ; RRID:Addgene_16148)
