[The description below was written by a language model from this plasmid's Addgene catalogue record.]
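Description:
pOX + JShal XR is a Xenopus oocyte expression plasmid built on the pOX backbone (about 3.2 kb without insert). It carries a roughly 1.23 kb cDNA from the jellyfish Polyorchis penicillatus encoding a potassium channel gamma subunit, also called jShal-gamma-1. The insert was placed between BamHI and XbaI sites, both of which remain intact, so it can be excised or transferred by restriction digestion. No mutation is recorded, and no tags or fusion partners are listed. The plasmid is propagated in E. coli under ampicillin selection. Its copy number is listed as unknown, and the origin of replication is not stated.

The record has no feature table and names no promoter. T3 and T7 are listed as the 5′ and 3′ sequencing primers, which indicates that these phage promoter sequences flank the cloning site. Oocyte expression vectors of this type are generally used as templates for in vitro transcription of capped RNA, which is then injected into oocytes, but the record does not say which promoter drives sense transcription or whether untranslated regions flank the insert.

The associated publication describes a novel subunit for Shal-family K+ channels that markedly changes channel activation and inactivation. This fits use of the construct to co-express the gamma subunit with a Shal pore-forming subunit in oocytes for electrophysiological recording. The Entrez Gene entries attached to the record include a Drosophila G-protein gamma 1 gene with its aliases. This looks like an automated name match on "gamma-1" rather than a description of the jellyfish channel subunit insert.
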