>Addgene plasmid #16148 | pOX + JShal XR | addgene partial sequence | sequence record 22537 | T3 5'-GCAATTAACCCTCACTAAAGG-3'
AACGCTCAACTTTGGCAGAAGCTAGCGTCGACGGTATCGATAAGCTTGATATCGAATTCCTGCAGCCCGG
GGGATCCACCATGTATTCGGTTACTTCCACTGCAACCTACTTTTTAACTCGAAAAGTTAAGAATAGACAT
CGTACAAACGTTACTCGAAATAAATCGATTATTGTCGATCCAACTGGTAATGAACTGCGATTGAATGTCA
GTGGCTTCATGTATCGTTTGCACGAATCATTTCTAAATCGATTTCCAGACACGTTGCTTGGAAGTAACGA
AAAGGATTTTTTTTACGACGAAAAACTAGGCGAATATTTCTTCGATCGCGATCCCCACATATTTCGGCTC
ATTTTAAAGTTTTACAAAACTGGCCAGCTGCATTGTTCCGATAACGATTGTCATGAAGCGTTTGCAGATG
AATTAATGTTTTTTGGCATCATGCCTGAAGACGTAGCTGCATGTTGCGGAGACAATTTCCTTTTATATTT
CACAAAAAGCGCAAAAGAAAAAAAGAAGAAAAAAATAGTGTCACCAAAGACATTCCGTGAGAAATGTTGG
ATATTTTGTGAAGACCCCACCTTTTCTTTGGCTGCTAAATGTTTCTACTACTTCAGTTGTTTAGTTATAA
CCCTCTCCATTGTAGTTAATACGGTGGAAACGGTGGAGTGTCGTACTTCCGTGAATAATACGGCAGTTTT
TCAAAGATGCAGCGATGCTCACCCGCAGATCTTTTTTGTGCTAGATTCGGCATGTGTAACTTTTTTCGCG
CT
